Addgene plasmid #62028: RHBDD1 pEGFP-N2 (1078)
Purpose: mammalian expression of nuclear envelope transmembrane protein
Depositing lab: Eric Schirmer. Depositing organization: University of Edinburgh. Publication: Several novel nuclear envelope transmembrane proteins identified in skeletal muscle have cytoskeletal associations. Wilkie GS, Korfali N, Swanson SK, Malik P, Srsen V, Batrakou DG, de las Heras J, Zuleger N, Kerr AR, Florens L, Schirmer EC. Mol Cell Proteomics. 2011 Jan;10(1):M110.003129. doi: 10.1074/mcp.M110.003129. Epub 2010 Sep 27. PubMed 20876400.
Backbone
  Vector backbone: pEGFP-N2
  Backbone manufacturer: Clontech
  Vector type: Mammalian Expression
Growth in bacteria
  Bacterial resistance: Kanamycin, 50 μg/mL
  Growth temperature: 37°C
  Growth strain: DH5alpha
  Copy number: High Copy
Gene/Insert
  Gene/Insert name: RHBDD1 (alt name: NET82)
  Species: H. sapiens (human)
  Entrez Gene: RHBDD1 (a.k.a. RHBDL4, RRP4)
  Promoter: CMV
  Tag / fusion protein: EGFP (C terminal on backbone)
  Cloning method: Restriction Enzyme; 5′ cloning site BglII (not destroyed); 3′ cloning site SalI (not destroyed)
  Sequencing primers: 5′ CMV-F; 3′ EGFP-R
Terms and licenses: Academic/Nonprofit Terms; Industry Terms: Not Available to Industry
How to cite: RHBDD1 pEGFP-N2 (1078) was a gift from Eric Schirmer (Addgene plasmid # 62028 ; http://n2t.net/addgene:62028 ; RRID:Addgene_62028)
