[The description below was written by a language model from this plasmid's Addgene catalogue record and pLannotate feature annotations shown in this document.]
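Description:
RHBDD1 pEGFP-N2 (1078) is a mammalian expression plasmid built on the Clontech pEGFP-N2 backbone, designed to produce human RHBDD1 (also known as RHBDL4 or NET82) as a fusion with EGFP at its C terminus. The RHBDD1 coding sequence was inserted between the BglII and SalI sites of the multiple cloning site, both of which remain intact. It lies downstream of the human cytomegalovirus immediate early enhancer and promoter and upstream of the mammalian codon-optimized EGFP reading frame. An SV40 polyadenylation signal terminates the transcript. RHBDD1 is annotated as a rhomboid-family intramembrane serine protease implicated in regulated intramembrane proteolysis and ER-associated degradation of misfolded membrane proteins. In the depositing study it was catalogued as a nuclear envelope transmembrane protein identified from skeletal muscle.

The 5,659 nt plasmid is maintained in E. coli at high copy through a ColE1/pUC-type origin and is selected with kanamycin. Its single NeoR/KanR (aph(3')-II) gene is driven by tandem bacterial (bla) and SV40 early promoters and is followed by an HSV TK polyadenylation signal. The same cassette therefore confers kanamycin resistance in bacteria and G418 resistance in transfected mammalian cells, which would allow stable line selection. An f1 origin is also present for single-stranded DNA production. The short fragments annotated as RSF ori, large T antigen, ble and bGH poly(A) are most likely partial matches to backbone sequence rather than functional elements. The stated purpose is mammalian expression of this membrane protein, and the EGFP tag allows its subcellular localization, for instance at the nuclear envelope or ER, to be followed by fluorescence microscopy.
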