Features (pLannotate 1.2.2; 17 found; start..end, strand, type, name):
      1..48      +  rep_origin     RSF ori (fragment): Plasmids containing the RSF 1030 origin of replication can be propagated in E. coli cells that contain additional plasmids with compatible origins.
    116..419     +  enhancer       CMV enhancer: human cytomegalovirus immediate early enhancer
    420..623     +  promoter       CMV promoter: human cytomegalovirus (CMV) immediate early promoter
    646..669     +  misc_feature   MCS (fragment): multiple cloning site
    670..1614    +  CDS            RHBDD1: RHBL4_HUMAN - Also known as RHBDL4. Experimental evidence at protein level: Swiss-Prot protein existence level 1. Intramembrane-cleaving serine protease that cleaves single transmembrane or multi-pass membrane proteins in the hydrophobic plane of the membrane, luminal loops and juxtamembrane regions. Involved in regulated intramembrane proteolysis and the subsequent release of functional polypeptides from their membrane anchors. Functional component of endoplasmic reticulum-associated degradation (ERAD) for misfolded membrane proteins. Required for the degradation process of some specific misf
   1615..1642    +  misc_feature   MCS (fragment): multiple cloning site
   1660..2379    +  CDS            EGFP: the original enhanced GFP (Yang et al., 1996) mammalian codon-optimized
   2396..2479    +  CDS            large T antigen (fragment): large T antigen from SV40 (simian virus 40)
   2502..2623    +  polyA_signal   SV40 poly(A) signal: SV40 polyadenylation signal
   2657..3085    -  rep_origin     f1 ori (sequence partly withheld): f1 bacteriophage origin of replication; arrow indicates direction of (+) strand synthesis
   3112..3216    +  promoter       AmpR promoter: bla
   3218..3575    +  promoter       SV40 promoter: SV40 enhancer and early promoter
   3610..4404    +  CDS            NeoR/KanR: aminoglycoside phosphotransferase from Tn5; aph(3')-II (or nptII); confers resistance to neomycin, kanamycin, and G418 (Geneticin®)
   4425..4577    +  CDS            ble (fragment): BLE_KLEPN - Experimental evidence at protein level: Swiss-Prot protein existence level 1. Binding protein with a strong affinity to the bleomycin family of antibiotics. Binds to CL990; an antimitotic-antibiotic compound. From Klebsiella pneumoniae.
   4636..4683    +  polyA_signal   HSV TK poly(A) signal: herpes simplex virus thymidine kinase polyadenylation signal (Cole and Stacy, 1985)
   4774..4790    -  polyA_signal   bGH poly(A) signal (fragment): bovine growth hormone polyadenylation signal
   5012..5600    +  rep_origin     ori: high-copy-number ColE1/pMB1/pBR322/pUC origin of replication
>Addgene plasmid #62028 | RHBDD1 pEGFP-N2 (1078) | addgene full sequence | sequence record 385662 | Addgene NGS Result
GTTCTTTCCTGCGTTATCCCCTGATTCTGTGGATAACCGTATTACCGCCATGCATTAGTTATTAATAGTA
ATCAATTACGGGGTCATTAGTTCATAGCCCATATATGGAGTTCCGCGTTACATAACTTACGGTAAATGGC
CCGCCTGGCTGACCGCCCAACGACCCCCGCCCATTGACGTCAATAATGACGTATGTTCCCATAGTAACGC
CAATAGGGACTTTCCATTGACGTCAATGGGTGGAGTATTTACGGTAAACTGCCCACTTGGCAGTACATCA
AGTGTATCATATGCCAAGTACGCCCCCTATTGACGTCAATGACGGTAAATGGCCCGCCTGGCATTATGCC
CAGTACATGACCTTATGGGACTTTCCTACTTGGCAGTACATCTACGTATTAGTCATCGCTATTACCATGG
TGATGCGGTTTTGGCAGTACATCAATGGGCGTGGATAGCGGTTTGACTCACGGGGATTTCCAAGTCTCCA
CCCCATTGACGTCAATGGGAGTTTGTTTTGGCACCAAAATCAACGGGACTTTCCAAAATGTCGTAACAAC
TCCGCCCCATTGACGCAAATGGGCGGTAGGCGTGTACGGTGGGAGGTCTATATAAGCAGAGCTGGTTTAG
TGAACCGTCAGATCCGCTAGCGCTACCGGACTCAGATCTATGCAACGGAGATCAAGAGGGATAAATACTG
GACTTATTCTACTCCTTTCTCAAATCTTCCATGTTGGGATCAACAATATTCCACCTGTCACCCTAGCAAC
TTTGGCCCTCAACATCTGGTTCTTCTTGAACCCTCAGAAGCCACTGTATAGCTCCTGCCTTAGTGTGGAG
AAGTGTTACCAGCAAAAAGACTGGCAGCGTTTACTGCTCTCTCCCCTTCACCATGCTGATGATTGGCATT
TGTATTTCAATATGGCATCCATGCTCTGGAAAGGAATAAATCTAGAAAGAAGACTGGGAAGTAGATGGTT
TGCCTATGTTATCACCGCATTTTCTGTACTTACTGGAGTGGTATACCTGCTCTTGCAATTTGCTGTTGCC
GAATTTATGGATGAACCTGACTTCAAAAGGAGCTGTGCTGTAGGTTTCTCAGGAGTTTTGTTTGCTTTGA
AAGTTCTTAACAACCATTATTGCCCTGGAGGCTTTGTCAACATTTTGGGCTTTCCTGTACCGAACAGATT
TGCTTGTTGGGTCGAACTTGTGGCTATTCATTTATTCTCACCAGGGACTTCCTTCGCTGGGCATCTGGCT
GGGATTCTTGTTGGACTAATGTACACTCAAGGGCCTCTGAAGAAAATCATGGAAGCATGTGCAGGCGGTT
TTTCCTCCAGTGTTGGTTACCCAGGACGGCAATACTACTTTAATAGTTCAGGCAGCTCTGGATATCAGGA
TTATTATCCGCATGGCAGGCCAGATCACTATGAAGAAGCACCCAGGAACTATGACACGTACACAGCAGGA
CTGAGTGAAGAAGAACAGCTCGAGAGAGCATTACAAGCCAGCCTCTGGGACCGAGGAAATACCAGAAATA
GCCCACCACCCTACGGGTTTCATCTCTCACCAGAAGAAATGAGGAGACAGCGGCTTCACAGATTCGATAG
CCAGAGTCGACGGTACCGCGGGCCCGGGATCCACCGGCCGGTCGCCACCATGGTGAGCAAGGGCGAGGAG
CTGTTCACCGGGGTGGTGCCCATCCTGGTCGAGCTGGACGGCGACGTAAACGGCCACAAGTTCAGCGTGT
CCGGCGAGGGCGAGGGCGATGCCACCTACGGCAAGCTGACCCTGAAGTTCATCTGCACCACCGGCAAGCT
GCCCGTGCCCTGGCCCACCCTCGTGACCACCCTGACCTACGGCGTGCAGTGCTTCAGCCGCTACCCCGAC
CACATGAAGCAGCACGACTTCTTCAAGTCCGCCATGCCCGAAGGCTACGTCCAGGAGCGCACCATCTTCT
TCAAGGACGACGGCAACTACAAGACCCGCGCCGAGGTGAAGTTCGAGGGCGACACCCTGGTGAACCGCAT
CGAGCTGAAGGGCATCGACTTCAAGGAGGACGGCAACATCCTGGGGCACAAGCTGGAGTACAACTACAAC
AGCCACAACGTCTATATCATGGCCGACAAGCAGAAGAACGGCATCAAGGTGAACTTCAAGATCCGCCACA
ACATCGAGGACGGCAGCGTGCAGCTCGCCGACCACTACCAGCAGAACACCCCCATCGGCGACGGCCCCGT
GCTGCTGCCCGACAACCACTACCTGAGCACCCAGTCCGCCCTGAGCAAAGACCCCAACGAGAAGCGCGAT
CACATGGTCCTGCTGGAGTTCGTGACCGCCGCCGGGATCACTCTCGGCATGGACGAGCTGTACAAGTAAA
GCGGCCGCGACTCTAGATCATAATCAGCCATACCACATTTGTAGAGGTTTTACTTGCTTTAAAAAACCTC
CCACACCTCCCCCTGAACCTGAAACATAAAATGAATGCAATTGTTGTTGTTAACTTGTTTATTGCAGCTT
ATAATGGTTACAAATAAAGCAATAGCATCACAAATTTCACAAATAAAGCATTTTTTTCACTGCATTCTAG
TTGTGGTTTGTCCAAACTCATCAATGTATCTTAAGGCGTAAATTGTAAGCGTTAATATTTTGTTAAAATT
CGCGTTAAATTTTTGTTAAATCAGCTCATTTTTTAACCAATAGGCCGAAATCGGCAAAATCCCTTATAAA
TCAAAAGAATAGACCGAGATAGGGT
[37 nt withheld, positions 2756-2792]
AAAGAACGTGGACTCCAACGTCAAAGG
[49 nt withheld, positions 2820-2868]
T
[91 nt withheld, positions 2870-2960]
G
[124 nt withheld, positions 2962-3085]
CAGGTGGCACTTTTCGGGGAAATGTGCGCGGAACCCCTATTTGTTTATTTTTCTAAATACATTCAAATAT
GTATCCGCTCATGAGACAATAACCCTGATAAATGCTTCAATAATATTGAAAAAGGAAGAGTCCTGAGGCG
GAAAGAACCAGCTGTGGAATGTGTGTCAGTTAGGGTGTGGAAAGTCCCCAGGCTCCCCAGCAGGCAGAAG
TATGCAAAGCATGCATCTCAATTAGTCAGCAACCAGGTGTGGAAAGTCCCCAGGCTCCCCAGCAGGCAGA
AGTATGCAAAGCATGCATCTCAATTAGTCAGCAACCATAGTCCCGCCCCTAACTCCGCCCATCCCGCCCC
TAACTCCGCCCAGTTCCGCCCATTCTCCGCCCCATGGCTGACTAATTTTTTTTATTTATGCAGAGGCCGA
GGCCGCCTCGGCCTCTGAGCTATTCCAGAAGTAGTGAGGAGGCTTTTTTGGAGGCCTAGGCTTTTGCAAA
GATCGATCAAGAGACAGGATGAGGATCGTTTCGCATGATTGAACAAGATGGATTGCACGCAGGTTCTCCG
GCCGCTTGGGTGGAGAGGCTATTCGGCTATGACTGGGCACAACAGACAATCGGCTGCTCTGATGCCGCCG
TGTTCCGGCTGTCAGCGCAGGGGCGCCCGGTTCTTTTTGTCAAGACCGACCTGTCCGGTGCCCTGAATGA
ACTGCAAGACGAGGCAGCGCGGCTATCGTGGCTGGCCACGACGGGCGTTCCTTGCGCAGCTGTGCTCGAC
GTTGTCACTGAAGCGGGAAGGGACTGGCTGCTATTGGGCGAAGTGCCGGGGCAGGATCTCCTGTCATCTC
ACCTTGCTCCTGCCGAGAAAGTATCCATCATGGCTGATGCAATGCGGCGGCTGCATACGCTTGATCCGGC
TACCTGCCCATTCGACCACCAAGCGAAACATCGCATCGAGCGAGCACGTACTCGGATGGAAGCCGGTCTT
GTCGATCAGGATGATCTGGACGAAGAGCATCAGGGGCTCGCGCCAGCCGAACTGTTCGCCAGGCTCAAGG
CGAGCATGCCCGACGGCGAGGATCTCGTCGTGACCCATGGCGATGCCTGCTTGCCGAATATCATGGTGGA
AAATGGCCGCTTTTCTGGATTCATCGACTGTGGCCGGCTGGGTGTGGCGGACCGCTATCAGGACATAGCG
TTGGCTACCCGTGATATTGCTGAAGAGCTTGGCGGCGAATGGGCTGACCGCTTCCTCGTGCTTTACGGTA
TCGCCGCTCCCGATTCGCAGCGCATCGCCTTCTATCGCCTTCTTGACGAGTTCTTCTGAGCGGGACTCTG
GGGTTCGAAATGACCGACCAAGCGACGCCCAACCTGCCATCACGAGATTTCGATTCCACCGCCGCCTTCT
ATGAAAGGTTGGGCTTCGGAATCGTTTTCCGGGACGCCGGCTGGATGATCCTCCAGCGCGGGGATCTCAT
GCTGGAGTTCTTCGCCCACCCTAGGGGGAGGCTAACTGAAACACGGAAGGAGACAATACCGGAAGGAACC
CGCGCTATGACGGCAATAAAAAGACAGAATAAAACGCACGGTGTTGGGTCGTTTGTTCATAAACGCGGGG
TTCGGTCCCAGGGCTGGCACTCTGTCGATACCCCACCGAGACCCCATTGGGGCCAATACGCCCGCGTTTC
TTCCTTTTCCCCACCCCACCCCCCAAGTTCGGGTGAAGGCCCAGGGCTCGCAGCCAACGTCGGGGCGGCA
GGCCCTGCCATAGCCTCAGGTTACTCATATATACTTTAGATTGATTTAAAACTTCATTTTTAATTTAAAA
GGATCTAGGTGAAGATCCTTTTTGATAATCTCATGACCAAAATCCCTTAACGTGAGTTTTCGTTCCACTG
AGCGTCAGACCCCGTAGAAAAGATCAAAGGATCTTCTTGAGATCCTTTTTTTCTGCGCGTAATCTGCTGC
TTGCAAACAAAAAAACCACCGCTACCAGCGGTGGTTTGTTTGCCGGATCAAGAGCTACCAACTCTTTTTC
CGAAGGTAACTGGCTTCAGCAGAGCGCAGATACCAAATACTGTTCTTCTAGTGTAGCCGTAGTTAGGCCA
CCACTTCAAGAACTCTGTAGCACCGCCTACATACCTCGCTCTGCTAATCCTGTTACCAGTGGCTGCTGCC
AGTGGCGATAAGTCGTGTCTTACCGGGTTGGACTCAAGACGATAGTTACCGGATAAGGCGCAGCGGTCGG
GCTGAACGGGGGGTTCGTGCACACAGCCCAGCTTGGAGCGAACGACCTACACCGAACTGAGATACCTACA
GCGTGAGCTATGAGAAAGCGCCACGCTTCCCGAAGGGAGAAAGGCGGACAGGTATCCGGTAAGCGGCAGG
GTCGGAACAGGAGAGCGCACGAGGGAGCTTCCAGGGGGAAACGCCTGGTATCTTTATAGTCCTGTCGGGT
TTCGCCACCTCTGACTTGAGCGTCGATTTTTGTGATGCTCGTCAGGGGGGCGGAGCCTATGGAAAAACGC
CAGCAACGCGGCCTTTTTACGGTTCCTGGCCTTTTGCTGGCCTTTTGCTCACAT
