>Addgene plasmid #62028 | RHBDD1 pEGFP-N2 (1078) | addgene partial sequence | sequence record 102697 | C-ter-GFP 5'-CTCCTCGCCCTTGCTCAC-3'
CGTCGACTCTGGCTATCGAATCTGTGAAGCCGCTGTCTCCTCATTTCTTCTGGTGAGAGATGAAACCCGT
AGGGTGGTGGGCTATTTCTGGTATTTCCTCGGTCCCAGAGGCTGGCTTGTAATGCTCTCTCGAGCTGTTC
TTCTTCACTCAGTCCTGCTGTGTACGTGTCATAGTTCCTGGGTGCTTCTTCATAGTGATCTGGCCTGCCA
TGCGGATAATAATCCTGATATCCAGAGCTGCCTGAACTATTAAAGTAGTATTGCCGTCCTGGGTAACCAA
CACTGGAGGAAAAACCGCCTGCACATGCTTCCATGATTTTCTTCAGAGGCCCTTGAGTGTACATTAGTCC
AACAAGAATCCCAGCCAGATGCCCAGCGAAGGAAGTCCCTGGTGAGAATAAATGAATAGCCACAAGTTCG
ACCCAACAAGCAAATCTGTTCGGTACAGGAAAGCCCAAAATGTTGACAAAGCCTCCAGGGCAATAATGGT
TGTTAAGAACTTTCAAAGCAAACAAAACTCCTGAGAAACCTACAGCACAGCTCCTTTTGAAGTCAGGTTC
ATCCATAAATTCGGCAACAGCAAATTGCAAGAGCAGGTATACCACTCCAGTAAGTACAGAAAATGCGGTG
ATAACATAGGCAAACCATCTACTTCCCAGTCTTCTTTCTAGATTTATTCCTTTCCAGAGCATGGATGCCA
TATTGAAATACAAATGCCAATCATCAGCATGGTGAAGGGGAGAGAGCAGTAAACGCTGCCAGTCTTTTTG
CTGGTAACACTTCTCCACACTAAGGCAGGAGCTATACAGTGGCTTCTGAGGGTTCAAGAAGAACCAGATG
TTGAGGGCCAAAGTTGCTAGGGTGACAGGTGGAATATTGTTGATCCC
