>Addgene plasmid #62028 | RHBDD1 pEGFP-N2 (1078) | addgene partial sequence | sequence record 105889 | CMV-F2 5'-GGTCTATATAAGCAGAGCTGGT-3'
GCTAGCGCTACCGGACTCAGATCTATGCAACGGAGATCAAGAGGGATAAATACTGGACTTATTCTACTCC
TTTCTCAAATCTTCCATGTTGGGATCAACAATATTCCACCTGTCACCCTAGCAACTTTGGCCCTCAACAT
CTGGTTCTTCTTGAACCCTCAGAAGCCACTGTATAGCTCCTGCCTTAGTGTGGAGAAGTGTTACCAGCAA
AAAGACTGGCAGCGTTTACTGCTCTCTCCCCTTCACCATGCTGATGATTGGCATTTGTATTTCAATATGG
CATCCATGCTCTGGAAAGGAATAAATCTAGAAAGAAGACTGGGAAGTAGATGGTTTGCCTATGTTATCAC
CGCATTTTCTGTACTTACTGGAGTGGTATACCTGCTCTTGCAATTTGCTGTTGCCGAATTTATGGATGAA
CCTGACTTCAAAAGGAGCTGTGCTGTAGGTTTCTCAGGAGTTTTGTTTGCTTTGAAAGTTCTTAACAACC
ATTATTGCCCTGGAGGCTTTGTCAACATTTTGGGCTTTCCTGTACCGAACAGATTTGCTTGTTGGGTCGA
ACTTGTGGCTATTCATTTATTCTCACCAGGGACTTCCTTCGCTGGGCATCTGGCTGGGATTCTTGTTGGA
CTAATGTACACTCAAGGGCCTCTGAAGAAAATCATGGAAGCATGTGCAGGCGGTTTTTCCTCCAGTGTTG
GTTACCCAGGACGGCAATACTACTTTAATAGTTCAGGCAGCTCTGGATATCAGGATTATTATCCGCATGG
CAGGCCAGATCACTATGAAGAAGCACCCAGGAACTATGACACGTACACAGCAGGACTGAGTGAAGAAGAA
CAGCTCGAGAGAGCATTACAAGCCAGCCTCTGGGA
